Addgene plasmid #182334: pcDNA3-DrFLINC-AKAR-Kras
Purpose: Genetically encoded fluorescent biosensor for super-resolution imaging of PKA activity; targeted to the plasma membrane. Compatible with multiplexed super-resolution imaging using a Dronpa-tagged POI.
Depositing lab: Jin Zhang. Publication: DrFLINC Contextualizes Super-resolution Activity Imaging. Lin W, Mo GCH, Mehta S, Zhang J. J Am Chem Soc. 2021 Sep 22;143(37):14951-14955. doi: 10.1021/jacs.1c05530. Epub 2021 Sep 13. PubMed 34516108.
Backbone
  Vector backbone: pcDNA3
  Backbone size w/o insert (bp): 5472
  Total vector size (bp): 7719
  Vector type: Mammalian Expression
  Selectable markers: Neomycin (select with G418)
Growth in bacteria
  Bacterial resistance: Ampicillin, 100 μg/mL
  Growth temperature: 37°C
  Growth strain: DH5alpha
  Copy number: High Copy
Gene/Insert
  Gene/Insert name: DrFLINC-AKAR (alt name: Dronpa(H193T)-FHA1-PKAsub-TagRFP-T-Kras)
  Insert size (bp): 2247
  Mutation: Dronpa contains H193T mutation.
  Promoter: CMV
  Tag / fusion protein: 6xHIS - T7 tag (gene 10 leader) - Xpress (TM) tag (N terminal on backbone); C-terminal targeting sequence from Kras (C terminal on insert)
  Cloning method: Restriction Enzyme; 5′ cloning site BamHI (not destroyed); 3′ cloning site EcoRI (not destroyed)
  Sequencing primers: 5′ CMV forward; 3′ BGH reverse
Terms and licenses: Academic/Nonprofit Terms; Industry Terms: Not Available to Industry
How to cite: pcDNA3-DrFLINC-AKAR-Kras was a gift from Jin Zhang (Addgene plasmid # 182334 ; http://n2t.net/addgene:182334 ; RRID:Addgene_182334)
