[The description below was written by a language model from this plasmid's Addgene catalogue record and pLannotate feature annotations shown in this document.]
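Description:
pcDNA3-DrFLINC-AKAR-Kras is a mammalian expression plasmid of about 7.7 kb, built on the pcDNA3 backbone, that encodes a genetically encoded fluorescent biosensor for super-resolution imaging of protein kinase A (PKA) activity at the plasma membrane. It is propagated in E. coli as a high-copy plasmid through a ColE1/pUC-type origin with ampicillin selection (AmpR). An SV40 promoter-driven neomycin resistance cassette with an SV40 poly(A) signal allows G418 selection of transfected mammalian cells. An f1 origin and flanking T7 and SP6 promoters are standard backbone elements. A few short annotated fragments, such as those labelled HIV-1 LTR, capTEV, ble and lacI, appear to be partial annotation matches to backbone sequence rather than functional parts.

The roughly 2.2 kb insert, cloned between BamHI and EcoRI, is expressed from the CMV enhancer/promoter and terminated by the bGH polyadenylation signal. The open reading frame begins with backbone-derived 6xHis, T7 gene 10 leader and Xpress epitope tags. These are followed by Dronpa carrying an H193T mutation, an FHA1 phosphoamino acid-binding domain (annotated as a fragment of yeast RAD53), a PKA substrate sequence, TagRFP-T, and a C-terminal targeting sequence from Kras that directs the sensor to the plasma membrane. In this AKAR-type design, PKA phosphorylation of the substrate promotes its binding to FHA1. The resulting conformational change alters the proximity of Dronpa to TagRFP-T and, in FLINC-type sensors, the fluorescence fluctuation behaviour of the red protein, which is read out by fluctuation-based super-resolution imaging. According to the record, the sensor is compatible with multiplexed super-resolution imaging alongside a Dronpa-tagged protein of interest, so that PKA activity maps can be related to the location of that protein.
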