Features (pLannotate 1.2.2; 26 found; start..end, strand, type, name):
     28..80      -  misc_feature   bom (fragment): basis of mobility region from pBR322
    235..614     +  enhancer       CMV enhancer: human cytomegalovirus immediate early enhancer
    615..818     +  promoter       CMV promoter: human cytomegalovirus (CMV) immediate early promoter
    814..847     +  LTR            5' LTR (truncated) (fragment): truncated 5' long terminal repeat (LTR) from HIV-1
    863..881     +  promoter       T7 promoter: promoter for bacteriophage T7 RNA polymerase
    922..942     +  CDS            capTEV™ (fragment): composite tag for in vivo biotinylation, TEV protease cleavage, and 6xHis tagging
    943..975     +  CDS            T7 tag (gene 10 leader): leader peptide from bacteriophage T7 gene 10 promotes efficient translation in E. coli
    979..1002    +  CDS            Xpress™ tag: Xpress™ epitope tag, including an enterokinase recognition and cleavage site
   1009..1680    +  CDS            Dronpa: Dronpa is a photoswitchable green fluorescent protein published in 2004, derived from Echinophyllia sp. SC22.
   1693..2115    +  CDS            RAD53 (fragment): RAD53_YEAST - Also known as MEC2, SAD1, SPK1. Experimental evidence at protein level: Swiss-Prot protein existence level 1. Controls S-phase checkpoint as well as G1 and G2 DNA damage checkpoints. Phosphorylates proteins on serine, threonine, and tyrosine. Prevents entry into anaphase and mitotic exit after DNA damage via regulation of the Polo kinase CDC5. Seems to be involved in the phosphorylation of RPH1. From Saccharomyces cerevisiae (strain ATCC 204508 / S288c) (Baker's yeast).
   2515..3207    +  CDS            TagRFP: TagRFP is a basic (constitutively fluorescent) red fluorescent protein published in 2007, derived from Entacmaea quadricolor. It has very low acid sensitivity.
   3271..3289    -  promoter       SP6 promoter: promoter for bacteriophage SP6 RNA polymerase
   3315..3539    +  polyA_signal   bGH poly(A) signal: bovine growth hormone polyadenylation signal
   3543..3564    +  promoter       SV40 promoter (fragment): SV40 enhancer and early promoter
   3585..4013    +  rep_origin     f1 ori (sequence partly withheld): f1 bacteriophage origin of replication; arrow indicates direction of (+) strand synthesis
   4027..4356    +  promoter       SV40 promoter: SV40 enhancer and early promoter
   4423..5214    +  CDS            neo: KKA2_KLEPN - Also known as kan, nptII. Experimental evidence at protein level: Swiss-Prot protein existence level 1. Resistance to kanamycin, neomycin, paromomycin, ribostamycin, butirosin and gentamicin B. From Klebsiella pneumoniae.
   5238..5396    +  CDS            ble (fragment): BLE_KLEPN - Experimental evidence at protein level: Swiss-Prot protein existence level 1. Binding protein with a strong affinity to the bleomycin family of antibiotics. Binds to CL990; an antimitotic-antibiotic compound. From Klebsiella pneumoniae.
   5391..5512    +  polyA_signal   SV40 poly(A) signal: SV40 polyadenylation signal
   5585..5601    -  protein_bind   lac operator: The lac repressor binds to the lac operator to inhibit transcription in E. coli. This inhibition can be relieved by adding lactose or isopropyl-β-D-thiogalactopyranoside (IPTG). lac repressor encoded by lacI
   5609..5639    -  promoter       lac promoter: promoter for the E. coli lac operon
   5654..5675    -  protein_bind   CAP binding site: CAP binding activates transcription in the presence of cAMP. E. coli catabolite activator protein
   5688..5780    -  CDS            lacI (fragment): lac repressor; lacI; The lac repressor binds to the lac operator to inhibit transcription in E. coli. This inhibition can be relieved by adding lactose or isopropyl-β-D-thiogalactopyranoside (IPTG).
   5963..6551    -  rep_origin     ori: high-copy-number ColE1/pMB1/pBR322/pUC origin of replication
   6722..7582    -  CDS            AmpR: β-lactamase; bla; confers resistance to ampicillin, carbenicillin, and related antibiotics
   7583..7687    -  promoter       AmpR promoter: bla
>Addgene plasmid #182334 | pcDNA3-DrFLINC-AKAR-Kras | addgene full sequence | sequence record 363289 | Addgene NGS Result
GACGGATCGGGAGATCTCCCGATCCCCTATGGTGCACTCTCAGTACAATCTGCTCTGATGCCGCATAGTT
AAGCCAGTATCTGCTCCCTGCTTGTGTGTTGGAGGTCGCTGAGTAGTGCGCGAGCAAAATTTAAGCTACA
ACAAGGCAAGGCTTGACCGACAATTGCATGAAGAATCTGCTTAGGGTTAGGCGTTTTGCGCTGCTTCGCG
ATGTACGGGCCAGATATACGCGTTGACATTGATTATTGACTAGTTATTAATAGTAATCAATTACGGGGTC
ATTAGTTCATAGCCCATATATGGAGTTCCGCGTTACATAACTTACGGTAAATGGCCCGCCTGGCTGACCG
CCCAACGACCCCCGCCCATTGACGTCAATAATGACGTATGTTCCCATAGTAACGCCAATAGGGACTTTCC
ATTGACGTCAATGGGTGGAGTATTTACGGTAAACTGCCCACTTGGCAGTACATCAAGTGTATCATATGCC
AAGTACGCCCCCTATTGACGTCAATGACGGTAAATGGCCCGCCTGGCATTATGCCCAGTACATGACCTTA
TGGGACTTTCCTACTTGGCAGTACATCTACGTATTAGTCATCGCTATTACCATGGTGATGCGGTTTTGGC
AGTACATCAATGGGCGTGGATAGCGGTTTGACTCACGGGGATTTCCAAGTCTCCACCCCATTGACGTCAA
TGGGAGTTTGTTTTGGCACCAAAATCAACGGGACTTTCCAAAATGTCGTAACAACTCCGCCCCATTGACG
CAAATGGGCGGTAGGCGTGTACGGTGGGAGGTCTATATAAGCAGAGCTCTCTGGCTAACTAGAGAACCCA
CTGCTTACTGGCTTATCGAAATTAATACGACTCACTATAGGGAGACCCAAGCTTGCGGCCGCCACCATGG
TGCGGGGTTCTCATCATCATCATCATCATGGTATGGCTAGCATGACTGGTGGACAGCAAATGGGTCGGGA
TCTGTACGACGATGACGATAAGGATCCCATGAGTGTGATTAAACCAGACATGAAGATCAAGCTGCGTATG
GAAGGCGCTGTAAATGGACACCCGTTCGCGATTGAAGGAGTTGGCCTTGGGAAGCCTTTCGAGGGAAAAC
AGAGTATGGACCTTAAAGTCAAAGAAGGCGGACCTCTGCCTTTCGCCTATGACATCTTGACAACTGTGTT
CTGTTACGGCAACAGGGTATTCGCCAAATACCCAGAAAATATAGTAGACTATTTCAAGCAGTCGTTTCCT
GAGGGCTACTCTTGGGAACGAAGCATGAATTACGAAGACGGGGGCATTTGTAACGCGACAAACGACATAA
CCCTGGATGGTGACTGTTATATCTATGAAATTCGATTTGATGGTGTGAACTTTCCTGCCAATGGTCCAGT
TATGCAGAAGAGGACTGTGAAATGGGAGCCATCCACTGAGAAATTGTATGTGCGTGATGGAGTGCTGAAG
GGTGATGTTAACATGGCTCTGTCGCTTGAAGGAGGTGGCCATTACCGATGTGACTTCAAAACTACTTATA
AAGCTAAGAAGGTTGTCCAGTTGCCAGACTATCACTTTGTGGACACACACATTGAGATTAAAAGCCACGA
CAAAGATTACAGTAATGTTAATCTGCATGAGCATGCCGAAGCGCATTCTGAGCTGCCGAGGCAGGCCAAG
AGATCTATGCATAAGTTTTCTCAAGAACAGATCGGCGAAAACATTGTGTGCAGGGTCATTTGTACCACGG
GTCAAATTCCCATCCGAGATTTGTCAGCTGATATTTCACAAGTGCTTAAGGAAAAACGATCCATAAAGAA
AGTTTGGACATTTGGTAGAAACCCAGCCTGTGACTATCATTTAGGAAACATTTCAAGACTGTCAAATAAG
CATTTCCAAATACTACTAGGAGAAGACGGTAACCTTTTATTGAATGACATTTCCACTAATGGGACCTGGT
TAAATGGGCAAAAAGTCGAGAAGAACAGCAATCAGTTACTGTCCCAAGGTGATGAAATAACCGTTGGTGT
AGGCGTGGAATCAGATATTTTATCTCTGGTCATTTTCATAAACGACAAATTTAAGCAGTGCCTGGAGCAG
AACAAAGTTGATCGCGGTACCAGTGCTGGTGGTAGTGCTGGTGGTAGTGCTGGTGGTAGTGCTGGTGGTA
GTGCTGGTGGTTCCGGCAGTGCTGGTGGTAGTGCTGGTGGTAGTACCAGTGCTGGTGGTAGTGCTGGTGG
TAGTGCTGGTGGTAGTGCTGGTGGTAGTGCTGGTGGTTCCGGCAGTGCTGGTGGTAGTGCTGGTGGTAGT
ACCAGTGCTGGTGGTAGTGCTGGTGGTAGTGCTGGTGGTAGTGCTGGTGGTAGTGCTGGTGGTTCCGGCA
GTGCTGGTGGTAGTGCTGGTGGTAGTACCAGTGCTGGTGGTAGTGCTGGTGGTAGTGCTGGTGGTAGTGC
TGGTGGTAGTGCTGGTGGTTCCGGATTGAGGCGCGCGACGCTGGTTGACGGCGGCAGCGAGCTCATGAGC
GAGCTGATTAAGGAGAACATGCACATGAAGCTGTACATGGAGGGCACCGTGAACAACCACCACTTCAAGT
GCACATCCGAGGGCGAAGGCAAGCCCTACGAGGGCACCCAGACCATGAGAATCAAGGTGGTCGAGGGCGG
CCCTCTCCCCTTCGCCTTCGACATCCTGGCTACCAGCTTCATGTACGGCAGCAGAACCTTCATCAACCAC
ACCCAGGGCATCCCCGATTTCTTTAAGCAGTCCTTCCCTGAGGGCTTCACATGGGAGAGAGTCACCACAT
ACGAAGACGGGGGCGTGCTGACCGCTACCCAGGACACCAGCCTCCAGGACGGCTGCCTCATCTACAACGT
CAAGATCAGAGGGGTGAACTTCCCATCCAACGGCCCTGTGATGCAGAAGAAAACACTCGGCTGGGAGGCC
AACACCGAGATGCTGTACCCCGCTGACGGCGGCCTGGAAGGCAGAACCGACATGGCCCTGAAGCTCGTGG
GCGGGGGCCACCTGATCTGCAACTTCAAGACCACATACAGATCCAAGAAACCCGCTAAGAACCTCAAGAT
GCCCGGCGTCTACTATGTGGACCACAGACTGGAAAGAATCAAGGAGGCCGACAAAGAGACCTACGTCGAG
CAGCACGAGGTGGCTGTGGCCAGATACTGCGACCTCCCTAGCAAACTGGGGCACAAGGAATTCAAGAAGA
AGAAGAAGAGCAAGACCAAGTGCGTGATCATGTAATCTAGAGGGCCCTATTCTATAGTGTCACCTAAATG
CTAGAGCTCGCTGATCAGCCTCGACTGTGCCTTCTAGTTGCCAGCCATCTGTTGTTTGCCCCTCCCCCGT
GCCTTCCTTGACCCTGGAAGGTGCCACTCCCACTGTCCTTTCCTAATAAAATGAGGAAATTGCATCGCAT
TGTCTGAGTAGGTGTCATTCTATTCTGGGGGGTGGGGTGGGGCAGGACAGCAAGGGGGAGGATTGGGAAG
ACAATAGCAGGCATGCTGGGGATGCGGTGGGCTCTATGGCTTCTGAGGCGGAAAGAACCAGCTGGGGCTC
TAGGGGGTATCCCC
[124 nt withheld, positions 3585-3708]
C
[91 nt withheld, positions 3710-3800]
A
[49 nt withheld, positions 3802-3850]
CCTTTGACGTTGGAGTCCACGTTCTTT
[37 nt withheld, positions 3878-3914]
ACCCTATCTCGGTCTATTCTTTTGATTTATAAGGGATTTTGCCGATTTCGGCCTATTGGTTAAAAAATGA
GCTGATTTAACAAAAATTTAACGCGAATTAATTCTGTGGAATGTGTGTCAGTTAGGGTGTGGAAAGTCCC
CAGGCTCCCCAGCAGGCAGAAGTATGCAAAGCATGCATCTCAATTAGTCAGCAACCAGGTGTGGAAAGTC
CCCAGGCTCCCCAGCAGGCAGAAGTATGCAAAGCATGCATCTCAATTAGTCAGCAACCATAGTCCCGCCC
CTAACTCCGCCCATCCCGCCCCTAACTCCGCCCAGTTCCGCCCATTCTCCGCCCCATGGCTGACTAATTT
TTTTTATTTATGCAGAGGCCGAGGCCGCCTCTGCCTCTGAGCTATTCCAGAAGTAGTGAGGAGGCTTTTT
TGGAGGCCTAGGCTTTTGCAAAAAGCTCCCGGGAGCTTGTATATCCATTTTCGGATCTGATCAAGAGACA
GGATGAGGATCGTTTCGCATGATTGAACAAGATGGATTGCACGCAGGTTCTCCGGCCGCTTGGGTGGAGA
GGCTATTCGGCTATGACTGGGCACAACAGACAATCGGCTGCTCTGATGCCGCCGTGTTCCGGCTGTCAGC
GCAGGGGCGCCCGGTTCTTTTTGTCAAGACCGACCTGTCCGGTGCCCTGAATGAACTGCAGGACGAGGCA
GCGCGGCTATCGTGGCTGGCCACGACGGGCGTTCCTTGCGCAGCTGTGCTCGACGTTGTCACTGAAGCGG
GAAGGGACTGGCTGCTATTGGGCGAAGTGCCGGGGCAGGATCTCCTGTCATCTCACCTTGCTCCTGCCGA
GAAAGTATCCATCATGGCTGATGCAATGCGGCGGCTGCATACGCTTGATCCGGCTACCTGCCCATTCGAC
CACCAAGCGAAACATCGCATCGAGCGAGCACGTACTCGGATGGAAGCCGGTCTTGTCGATCAGGATGATC
TGGACGAAGAGCATCAGGGGCTCGCGCCAGCCGAACTGTTCGCCAGGCTCAAGGCGCGCATGCCCGACGG
CGAGGATCTCGTCGTGACCCATGGCGATGCCTGCTTGCCGAATATCATGGTGGAAAATGGCCGCTTTTCT
GGATTCATCGACTGTGGCCGGCTGGGTGTGGCGGACCGCTATCAGGACATAGCGTTGGCTACCCGTGATA
TTGCTGAAGAGCTTGGCGGCGAATGGGCTGACCGCTTCCTCGTGCTTTACGGTATCGCCGCTCCCGATTC
GCAGCGCATCGCCTTCTATCGCCTTCTTGACGAGTTCTTCTGAGCGGGACTCTGGGGTTCGAAATGACCG
ACCAAGCGACGCCCAACCTGCCATCACGAGATTTCGATTCCACCGCCGCCTTCTATGAAAGGTTGGGCTT
CGGAATCGTTTTCCGGGACGCCGGCTGGATGATCCTCCAGCGCGGGGATCTCATGCTGGAGTTCTTCGCC
CACCCCAACTTGTTTATTGCAGCTTATAATGGTTACAAATAAAGCAATAGCATCACAAATTTCACAAATA
AAGCATTTTTTTCACTGCATTCTAGTTGTGGTTTGTCCAAACTCATCAATGTATCTTATCATGTCTGTAT
ACCGTCGACCTCTAGCTAGAGCTTGGCGTAATCATGGTCATAGCTGTTTCCTGTGTGAAATTGTTATCCG
CTCACAATTCCACACAACATACGAGCCGGAAGCATAAAGTGTAAAGCCTGGGGTGCCTAATGAGTGAGCT
AACTCACATTAATTGCGTTGCGCTCACTGCCCGCTTTCCAGTCGGGAAACCTGTCGTGCCAGCTGCATTA
ATGAATCGGCCAACGCGCGGGGAGAGGCGGTTTGCGTATTGGGCGCTCTTCCGCTTCCTCGCTCACTGAC
TCGCTGCGCTCGGTCGTTCGGCTGCGGCGAGCGGTATCAGCTCACTCAAAGGCGGTAATACGGTTATCCA
CAGAATCAGGGGATAACGCAGGAAAGAACATGTGAGCAAAAGGCCAGCAAAAGGCCAGGAACCGTAAAAA
GGCCGCGTTGCTGGCGTTTTTCCATAGGCTCCGCCCCCCTGACGAGCATCACAAAAATCGACGCTCAAGT
CAGAGGTGGCGAAACCCGACAGGACTATAAAGATACCAGGCGTTTCCCCCTGGAAGCTCCCTCGTGCGCT
CTCCTGTTCCGACCCTGCCGCTTACCGGATACCTGTCCGCCTTTCTCCCTTCGGGAAGCGTGGCGCTTTC
TCATAGCTCACGCTGTAGGTATCTCAGTTCGGTGTAGGTCGTTCGCTCCAAGCTGGGCTGTGTGCACGAA
CCCCCCGTTCAGCCCGACCGCTGCGCCTTATCCGGTAACTATCGTCTTGAGTCCAACCCGGTAAGACACG
ACTTATCGCCACTGGCAGCAGCCACTGGTAACAGGATTAGCAGAGCGAGGTATGTAGGCGGTGCTACAGA
GTTCTTGAAGTGGTGGCCTAACTACGGCTACACTAGAAGAACAGTATTTGGTATCTGCGCTCTGCTGAAG
CCAGTTACCTTCGGAAAAAGAGTTGGTAGCTCTTGATCCGGCAAACAAACCACCGCTGGTAGCGGTGGTT
TTTTTGTTTGCAAGCAGCAGATTACGCGCAGAAAAAAAGGATCTCAAGAAGATCCTTTGATCTTTTCTAC
GGGGTCTGACGCTCAGTGGAACGAAAACTCACGTTAAGGGATTTTGGTCATGAGATTATCAAAAAGGATC
TTCACCTAGATCCTTTTAAATTAAAAATGAAGTTTTAAATCAATCTAAAGTATATATGAGTAAACTTGGT
CTGACAGTTACCAATGCTTAATCAGTGAGGCACCTATCTCAGCGATCTGTCTATTTCGTTCATCCATAGT
TGCCTGACTCCCCGTCGTGTAGATAACTACGATACGGGAGGGCTTACCATCTGGCCCCAGTGCTGCAATG
ATACCGCGAGACCCACGCTCACCGGCTCCAGATTTATCAGCAATAAACCAGCCAGCCGGAAGGGCCGAGC
GCAGAAGTGGTCCTGCAACTTTATCCGCCTCCATCCAGTCTATTAATTGTTGCCGGGAAGCTAGAGTAAG
TAGTTCGCCAGTTAATAGTTTGCGCAACGTTGTTGCCATTGCTACAGGCATCGTGGTGTCACGCTCGTCG
TTTGGTATGGCTTCATTCAGCTCCGGTTCCCAACGATCAAGGCGAGTTACATGATCCCCCATGTTGTGCA
AAAAAGCGGTTAGCTCCTTCGGTCCTCCGATCGTTGTCAGAAGTAAGTTGGCCGCAGTGTTATCACTCAT
GGTTATGGCAGCACTGCATAATTCTCTTACTGTCATGCCATCCGTAAGATGCTTTTCTGTGACTGGTGAG
TACTCAACCAAGTCATTCTGAGAATAGTGTATGCGGCGACCGAGTTGCTCTTGCCCGGCGTCAATACGGG
ATAATACCGCGCCACATAGCAGAACTTTAAAAGTGCTCATCATTGGAAAACGTTCTTCGGGGCGAAAACT
CTCAAGGATCTTACCGCTGTTGAGATCCAGTTCGATGTAACCCACTCGTGCACCCAACTGATCTTCAGCA
TCTTTTACTTTCACCAGCGTTTCTGGGTGAGCAAAAACAGGAAGGCAAAATGCCGCAAAAAAGGGAATAA
GGGCGACACGGAAATGTTGAATACTCATACTCTTCCTTTTTCAATATTATTGAAGCATTTATCAGGGTTA
TTGTCTCATGAGCGGATACATATTTGAATGTATTTAGAAAAATAAACAAATAGGGGTTCCGCGCACATTT
CCCCGAAAAGTGCCACCTGACGTC
